Addgene plasmid #133590: pMM582
Purpose: Part Plasmid for Linus, Part 4a(coding sequence)
Depositing lab: Megan McClean. Depositing organization: University of Wisconsin, Madison. Publication: Optogenetic Repressors of Gene Expression in Yeasts Using Light-Controlled Nuclear Localization. Geller SH, Antwi EB, Di Ventura B, McClean MN. Cell Mol Bioeng. 2019 Sep 24;12(5):511-528. doi: 10.1007/s12195-019-00598-9. eCollection 2019 Oct. PubMed 31719930.
Backbone
  Vector backbone: pYTK001
  Vector type: Synthetic Biology
Growth in bacteria
  Bacterial resistance: Chloramphenicol, 25 μg/mL
  Growth temperature: 37°C
  Growth strain: DH5alpha
  Copy number: High Copy
Gene/Insert
  Gene/Insert name: Linus
  Species: S. cerevisiae (budding yeast)
  Cloning method: Restriction Enzyme; 5′ cloning site Unknown (unknown if destroyed); 3′ cloning site Unknown (unknown if destroyed)
Terms and licenses: Academic/Nonprofit Terms; Industry Terms: Not Available to Industry
How to cite: pMM582 was a gift from Megan McClean (Addgene plasmid # 133590 ; http://n2t.net/addgene:133590 ; RRID:Addgene_133590)
