[The description below was written by a language model from this plasmid's Addgene catalogue record and pLannotate feature annotations shown in this document.]
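Description:
pMM582 is a small (about 2.1 kb) synthetic-biology part plasmid built in the pYTK001 entry backbone of the yeast modular cloning toolkit. It stores the "Linus" coding sequence as a type 4a part, meaning a coding-sequence module to be combined with separately supplied promoter, terminator and vector parts in hierarchical assembly of yeast expression constructs. The plasmid is purely a bacterial storage and donor vector. It replicates at high copy in E. coli from a ColE1/pUC-type origin and is selected with chloramphenicol through a cat gene driven by its native cat promoter. A lambda t0 terminator lies between the resistance cassette and the insert. No yeast origin, yeast marker, promoter or terminator for the insert is annotated, consistent with its role as a part rather than an expression plasmid.

The automated annotation marks the insert as a roughly 320 bp "miniSOG" coding region followed shortly by a fragment of an SV40-type nuclear localization signal. miniSOG derives from a plant phototropin LOV2 domain, so this hit most likely reflects sequence similarity to a flavin-binding LOV photosensor rather than a fluorescent reporter, though the record does not say so directly. A LOV-type domain followed by an NLS fits the associated work on light-controlled nuclear localization used to build optogenetic repressors of gene expression in yeast. In such a design, illumination exposes a nuclear import signal and drives a fused protein into the nucleus.

The depositor and sequencing-derived records differ by a few bases in length and starting coordinate but share the same layout. Only the sequencing-derived record carries a short "RSF ori" fragment annotation, probably an incidental match. The cloning sites are not recorded.
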