Features (pLannotate 1.2.2; 6 found; start..end, strand, type, name):
     41..358     +  CDS            miniSOG: miniSOG is a basic (constitutively fluorescent) cyan fluorescent protein published in 2011, derived from Arabidopsis thaliana. It requires the cofactor flavin for fluorescence.
    431..447     +  CDS            SV40 NLS (fragment): nuclear localization signal of SV40 (simian virus 40) large T antigen
    481..515     -  terminator     lambda t0 terminator: minimal transcription terminator from phage lambda (Scholtissek and Grosse, 1987)
    589..1245    -  CDS            cat: CAT_ECOLX - Experimental evidence at protein level: Swiss-Prot protein existence level 1. This enzyme is an effector of chloramphenicol resistance in bacteria. From Escherichia coli. This protein is used as a marker in many commonly used cloning vectors, such as pACYC184.
   1246..1343    -  promoter       cat promoter: promoter of the E. coli cat gene encoding chloramphenicol acetyltransferase
   1427..2015    +  rep_origin     ori: high-copy-number ColE1/pMB1/pBR322/pUC origin of replication
>Addgene plasmid #133590 | pMM582 | depositor full sequence | sequence record 256679 | pMM582 sequence 2116 bps
TCGGCATCGGTCTCAATCCTTGGCTACTACACTTGAACGTATTGAGAAGAACTTTGTCATTACTGACCCA
AGGTTGCCAGATAATCCCATTATATTCGCGTCCGATAGTTTCTTGCAGTTGACAGAATATAGCCGTGAAG
AAATTTTGGGAAGAAACTGCAGGTTTCTACAAGGTCCTGAAACTGATCGCGCGACAGTGAGAAAAATTAG
AGATGCCATAGATAACCAAACAGAGGTCACTGTTCAGCTGATTAATTATACAAAGAGTGGTAAAAAGTTC
TGGAACCTCTTTCACTTGCAGCCTATGCGAGATCAGAAGGGAGATGTCCAGTACTTTATTGGGGTTCAGT
TGGATGGAACTGAGCATGTCCGAGATGCTGCCGAGAGAGAGGGAGTCATGCTGATTAAGAAAACTGCAGA
AGAGATTGCCAAAAAGAAGAGAAAGGTCTAACTCGAGTGGCTGAGACCTTGACCAGACCAATAAAAAACG
CCCGGCGGCAACCGAGCGTTCTGAACAAATCCAGATGGAGTTCTGAGGTCATTACTGGATCTATCAACAG
GAGTCCAAGCGAGCTCGATATCAAATTACGCCCCGCCCTGCCACTCATCGCAGTACTGTTGTAATTCATT
AAGCATTCTGCCGACATGGAAGCCATCACAAACGGCATGATGAACCTGAATCGCCAGCGGCATCAGCACC
TTGTCGCCTTGCGTATAATATTTGCCCATGGTGAAAACGGGGGCGAAGAAGTTGTCCATATTGGCCACGT
TTAAATCAAAACTGGTGAAACTCACCCAGGGATTGGCTGAAACGAAAAACATATTCTCAATAAACCCTTT
AGGGAAATAGGCCAGGTTTTCACCGTAACACGCCACATCTTGCGAATATATGTGTAGAAACTGCCGGAAA
TCGTCGTGGTATTCACTCCAGAGCGATGAAAACGTTTCAGTTTGCTCATGGAAAACGGTGTAACAAGGGT
GAACACTATCCCATATCACCAGCTCACCGTCTTTCATTGCCATACGAAATTCCGGATGAGCATTCATCAG
GCGGGCAAGAATGTGAATAAAGGCCGGATAAAACTTGTGCTTATTTTTCTTTACGGTCTTTAAAAAGGCC
GTAATATCCAGCTGAACGGTCTGGTTATAGGTACATTGAGCAACTGACTGAAATGCCTCAAAATGTTCTT
TACGATGCCATTGGGATATATCAACGGTGGTATATCCAGTGATTTTTTTCTCCATTTTAGCTTCCTTAGC
TCCTGAAAATCTCGATAACTCAAAAAATACGCCCGGTAGTGATCTTATTTCATTATGGTGAAAGTTGGAA
CCTCTTACGTGCCCGATCAATCATGACCAAAATCCCTTAACGTGAGTTTTCGTTCCACTGAGCGTCAGAC
CCCGTAGAAAAGATCAAAGGATCTTCTTGAGATCCTTTTTTTCTGCGCGTAATCTGCTGCTTGCAAACAA
AAAAACCACCGCTACCAGCGGTGGTTTGTTTGCCGGATCAAGAGCTACCAACTCTTTTTCCGAAGGTAAC
TGGCTTCAGCAGAGCGCAGATACCAAATACTGTTCTTCTAGTGTAGCCGTAGTTAGGCCACCACTTCAAG
AACTCTGTAGCACCGCCTACATACCTCGCTCTGCTAATCCTGTTACCAGTGGCTGCTGCCAGTGGCGATA
AGTCGTGTCTTACCGGGTTGGACTCAAGACGATAGTTACCGGATAAGGCGCAGCGGTCGGGCTGAACGGG
GGGTTCGTGCACACAGCCCAGCTTGGAGCGAACGACCTACACCGAACTGAGATACCTACAGCGTGAGCTA
TGAGAAAGCGCCACGCTTCCCGAAGGGAGAAAGGCGGACAGGTATCCGGTAAGCGGCAGGGTCGGAACAG
GAGAGCGCACGAGGGAGCTTCCAGGGGGAAACGCCTGGTATCTTTATAGTCCTGTCGGGTTTCGCCACCT
CTGACTTGAGCGTCGATTTTTGTGATGCTCGTCAGGGGGGCGGAGCCTATGGAAAAACGCCAGCAACGCG
GCCTTTTTACGGTTCCTGGCCTTTTGCTGGCCTTTTGCTCACATGTTCTTTCCTGCGTTATCCCCTGATT
CTGTGGATAACCGTAG
