Features (pLannotate 1.2.2; 7 found; start..end, strand, type, name):
     37..89      +  rep_origin     RSF ori (fragment): Plasmids containing the RSF 1030 origin of replication can be propagated in E. coli cells that contain additional plasmids with compatible origins.
    125..442     +  CDS            miniSOG: miniSOG is a basic (constitutively fluorescent) cyan fluorescent protein published in 2011, derived from Arabidopsis thaliana. It requires the cofactor flavin for fluorescence.
    515..531     +  CDS            SV40 NLS (fragment): nuclear localization signal of SV40 (simian virus 40) large T antigen
    559..593     -  terminator     lambda t0 terminator: minimal transcription terminator from phage lambda (Scholtissek and Grosse, 1987)
    667..1323    -  CDS            cat: CAT_ECOLX - Experimental evidence at protein level: Swiss-Prot protein existence level 1. This enzyme is an effector of chloramphenicol resistance in bacteria. From Escherichia coli. This protein is used as a marker in many commonly used cloning vectors, such as pACYC184.
   1324..1421    -  promoter       cat promoter: promoter of the E. coli cat gene encoding chloramphenicol acetyltransferase
   1505..2093    +  rep_origin     ori: high-copy-number ColE1/pMB1/pBR322/pUC origin of replication
>Addgene plasmid #133590 | pMM582 | addgene full sequence | sequence record 267121 | Addgene NGS Result
CGCGGCCTTTTTACGGTTCCTGGCCTTTTGCTGGCCTTTTGCTCACATGTTCTTTCCTGCGTTATCCCCT
GATTCTGTGGATAACCGTAGTCGGTCTCAATCCTTGGCTACTACACTTGAACGTATTGAGAAGAACTTTG
TCATTACTGACCCAAGATTGCCAGATAATCCCATTATATTCGCGTCCGATAGTTTCTTGCAGTTGACAGA
ATATAGCCGTGAAGAAATTTTGGGAAGAAACTGCAGGTTTCTACAAGGTCCTGAAACTGATCGCGCGACA
GTGAGAAAAATTAGAGATGCCATAGATAACCAAACAGAGGTCACTGTTCAGCTGATTAATTATACAAAGA
GTGGTAAAAAGTTCTGGAACCTCTTTCACTTGCAGCCTATGCGAGATCAGAAGGGAGATGTCCAGTACTT
TATTGGGGTTCAGTTGGATGGAACTGAGCATGTCCGAGATGCTGCCGAGAGAGAGGGAGTCATGCTGATT
AAGAAAACTGCAGAAGAGATTGCCAAAAAGAAGAGAAAGGTCTAACTCGAGTGGCTGAGACCAGACCAAT
AAAAAACGCCCGGCGGCAACCGAGCGTTCTGAACAAATCCAGATGGAGTTCTGAGGTCATTACTGGATCT
ATCAACAGGAGTCCAAGCGAGCTCGATATCAAATTACGCCCCGCCCTGCCACTCATCGCAGTACTGTTGT
AATTCATTAAGCATTCTGCCGACATGGAAGCCATCACAAACGGCATGATGAACCTGAATCGCCAGCGGCA
TCAGCACCTTGTCGCCTTGCGTATAATATTTGCCCATGGTGAAAACGGGGGCGAAGAAGTTGTCCATATT
GGCCACGTTTAAATCAAAACTGGTGAAACTCACCCAGGGATTGGCTGAAACGAAAAACATATTCTCAATA
AACCCTTTAGGGAAATAGGCCAGGTTTTCACCGTAACACGCCACATCTTGCGAATATATGTGTAGAAACT
GCCGGAAATCGTCGTGGTATTCACTCCAGAGCGATGAAAACGTTTCAGTTTGCTCATGGAAAACGGTGTA
ACAAGGGTGAACACTATCCCATATCACCAGCTCACCGTCTTTCATTGCCATACGAAATTCCGGATGAGCA
TTCATCAGGCGGGCAAGAATGTGAATAAAGGCCGGATAAAACTTGTGCTTATTTTTCTTTACGGTCTTTA
AAAAGGCCGTAATATCCAGCTGAACGGTCTGGTTATAGGTACATTGAGCAACTGACTGAAATGCCTCAAA
ATGTTCTTTACGATGCCATTGGGATATATCAACGGTGGTATATCCAGTGATTTTTTTCTCCATTTTAGCT
TCCTTAGCTCCTGAAAATCTCGATAACTCAAAAAATACGCCCGGTAGTGATCTTATTTCATTATGGTGAA
AGTTGGAACCTCTTACGTGCCCGATCAATCATGACCAAAATCCCTTAACGTGAGTTTTCGTTCCACTGAG
CGTCAGACCCCGTAGAAAAGATCAAAGGATCTTCTTGAGATCCTTTTTTTCTGCGCGTAATCTGCTGCTT
GCAAACAAAAAAACCACCGCTACCAGCGGTGGTTTGTTTGCCGGATCAAGAGCTACCAACTCTTTTTCCG
AAGGTAACTGGCTTCAGCAGAGCGCAGATACCAAATACTGTTCTTCTAGTGTAGCCGTAGTTAGGCCACC
ACTTCAAGAACTCTGTAGCACCGCCTACATACCTCGCTCTGCTAATCCTGTTACCAGTGGCTGCTGCCAG
TGGCGATAAGTCGTGTCTTACCGGGTTGGACTCAAGACGATAGTTACCGGATAAGGCGCAGCGGTCGGGC
TGAACGGGGGGTTCGTGCACACAGCCCAGCTTGGAGCGAACGACCTACACCGAACTGAGATACCTACAGC
GTGAGCTATGAGAAAGCGCCACGCTTCCCGAAGGGAGAAAGGCGGACAGGTATCCGGTAAGCGGCAGGGT
CGGAACAGGAGAGCGCACGAGGGAGCTTCCAGGGGGAAACGCCTGGTATCTTTATAGTCCTGTCGGGTTT
CGCCACCTCTGACTTGAGCGTCGATTTTTGTGATGCTCGTCAGGGGGGCGGAGCCTATGGAAAAACGCCA
GCAA
